>Addgene plasmid #62292 | pDSAR | depositor full sequence | sequence record 102194 | pDSAR sequence 5103 bps
CTTTCCTGCGTTATCCCCTGATTCTGTGGATAACCGTATTACCGCCTTTGAGTGAGCTGATACCGCTCGC
CGCAGCCGAACGACCGAGCGCAGCGAGTCAGTGAGCGAGGAAGCGGAAGAGCGCCCAATACGCAAACCGC
CTCTCCCCGCGCGTTGGCCGATTCATTAATGCAGCTGGCACGACAGGTTTCCCGACTGGAAAGCGGGCAG
TGAGCGCAACGCAATTAATACGCGTACCGCTAGCATGGATGTTTTCCCAGTCACGACGTTGTAAAACGAC
GGCCAGTCTTAAGCTCGGGCCCCTACAGGTCACTAATACCATCTAAGTAGTTGATTCATAGTGACTGGAT
ATGTTGTGTTTTACAGTATTATGTAGTCTGTTTTTTATGCAAAATCTAATTTAATATATTGATATTTATA
TCATTTTACGTTTCTCGTTCAACTTTTCTATACAAAGTTGGTACCGGATCCAGAGACCCGCAACGCAATT
AATGTGAGTTAGCTCACTCATTAGGCACCCCAGGCTTTACACTTTATGCTTCCGGCTCGTATGTTGTGTG
GAATTGTGAGCGGATAACAATTTCACACAGGAAACAGCTATGACCATGATTACGCCAAGCGCGCAATTAA
CCCTCACTAAAGGGAACAAAAGCTGGAGCTCCACCGCGGTGGCGGCCGCTCTAGAACTAGTGGATCCCCC
GGGCTGCAGGAATTCGATATCAAGCTTATCGATACCGTCGACCTCGAGGGGGGGCCCGGTACCCAATTCG
CCCTATAGTGAGTCGTATTACGCGCGCTCACTGGCCGTCGTTTTACAACGTCGTGACTGGGAAAACCCTG
GCGTTACCCAACTTAATCGCCTTGCAGCACATCCCCCTTTCGCCAGCTGGCGTAATAGCGAAGAGGCCCG
CACCGATCGCCCTTCCCAACAGTTGCGCAGCCTGAATGGCGAATGGG
[124 nt withheld, positions 958-1081]
C
[91 nt withheld, positions 1083-1173]
A
[49 nt withheld, positions 1175-1223]
CCTTTGACGTTGGAGTCCACGTTCTTT
[37 nt withheld, positions 1251-1287]
ACCCTATCTCGGTCTATTCTTTTGATTTATAAGGGATTTTGCCGATTTCGGCCTATTGGTTAAAAAATGA
GCTGATTTAACAAAAATTTAACGCGGGTCTCCGCTTCTAGACATAATCAGCCATACCACATTTGTAGAGG
TTTTACTTGCTTTAAAAAACCTCCCACACCTCCCCCTGAACCTGAAACATAAAATGAATGCAATTGTTGT
TGTTAACTTGTTTATTGCAGCTTATAATGGTTACAAATAAAGCAATAGCATCACAAATTTCACAAATAAA
GCATTTTTCTTCACTGCATTCTAGTTGTGGTTTGTCCAAACTCATCAATGTATCTCGACGATGTAGGTCA
CAGTCTCGAAGCCGCGGTGCGGGTGCCAGGGCGTGCCCTTGGGCTCCCCGGGCGCGTACTCCACCTCACC
CATCTGGTCCATCATGATGAACGGGTCGAGGTGGCGGTAGTTGATCCCGGCGAACGCGCGGCGCACCGGG
AAGCCCTCGCCCTCGAAACCGCTGGGCGCGGTGGTCACGGTGAGCACGGGACGTGCGACGGCGTCGGCGG
GTGCGGATACGCGGGGCAGCGTCAGCGGGTTCTCGACGGTCACGGCGGGCAATTCCTGCAGACTTCCGGT
ATCTCGCGTTTGTTTGATCGCACGGTTCCCACAATGGTTAATTCGAGCTCGCCCGGGGATCTAATTCAAT
TAGAGACTAATTCAATTAGAGCTAATTCAATTAGGATCCAAGCTTATCGATTTCGAACCCTCGACCGCCG
GAGTATAAATAGAGGCGCTTCGTCTACGGAGCGACAATTCAATTCAAACAAGCAAAGTGAACACGTCGCT
AAGCGAAAGCTAAGCAAATAAACAAGCGCAGCTGAACAAGCTAAACAATCGGGGTACCGCTAGAGTCGAC
GGTACCGCGGGCCCGGGATCCACCGGTCGCCACCATGGTGCGCTCCTCCAAGAACGTCATCAAGGAGTTC
ATGCGCTTCAAGGTGCGCATGGAGGGCACCGTGAACGGCCACGAGTTCGAGATCGAGGGCGAGGGCGAGG
GCCGCCCCTACGAGGGCCACAACACCGTGAAGCTGAAGGTGACCAAGGGCGGCCCCCTGCCCTTCGCCTG
GGACATCCTGTCCCCCCAGTTCCAGTACGGCTCCAAGGTGTACGTGAAGCACCCCGCCGACATCCCCGAC
TACAAGAAGCTGTCCTTCCCCGAGGGCTTCAAGTGGGAGCGCGTGATGAACTTCGAGGACGGCGGCGTGG
TGACCGTGACCCAGGACTCCTCCCTGCAGGACGGCTGCTTCATCTACAAGGTGAAGTTCATCGGCGTGAA
CTTCCCCTCCGACGGCCCCGTAATGCAGAAGAAGACCATGGGCTGGGAGGCCTCCACCGAGCGCCTGTAC
CCCCGCGACGGCGTGCTGAAGGGCGAGATCCACAAGGCCCTGAAGCTGAAGGACGGCGGCCACTACCTGG
TGGAGTTCAAGTCCATCTACATGGCCAAGAAGCCCGTGCAGCTGCCCGGCTACTACTACGTGGACTCCAA
GCTGGACATCACCTCCCACAACGAGGACTACACCATCGTGGAGCAGTACGAGCGCACCGAGGGCCGCCAC
CACCTGTTCCTGTAGCGGCCGCGACTCTAGATCATAATCAGCCATACCACATTTGTAGAGGTTTTACTTG
CTTTAAAAAACCTCCCACACCTCCCCCTGAACCTGAAACATAAAATGAATGCAATTGTTGTTGTTAACTT
GTTTATTGCAGCTTATAATGGTTACAAATAAAGCAATAGCATCACAAATTTCACAAATAAAGCATTTTTT
TCACTGCATTCTAGTTGTGGTTTGTCCAAACTCATCAATGTATCTTAAAGCTTATCGATACGCGTACGGC
GCGCCTAGAGCGGCCGCCACCGCGGTGGAGCTCGAGTACCCAGCTTTCTTGTACAAAGTTGGCATTATAA
GAAAGCATTGCTTATCAATTTGTTGCAACGAACAGGTCACTATCAGTCAAAATAAAATCATTATTTGCCA
TCCAGCTGCAGGGCGGCCGCGATATCCCCTATAGTGAGTCGTATTACATGGTCATAGCTGTTTCCTGGCA
GCTCTGGCCCGTGTCTCAAAATCTCTGATGTTACATTGCACAAGATAAAAATATATCATCATGAACAATA
AAACTGTCTGCTTACATAAACAGTAATACAAGGGGTGTTATGAGCCATATTCAACGGGAAACGTCGAGGC
CGCGATTAAATTCCAACATGGATGCTGATTTATATGGGTATAAATGGGCTCGCGATAATGTCGGGCAATC
AGGTGCGACAATCTATCGCTTGTATGGGAAGCCCGATGCGCCAGAGTTGTTTCTGAAACATGGCAAAGGT
AGCGTTGCCAATGATGTTACAGATGAGATGGTCAGACTAAACTGGCTGACGGAATTTATGCCTCTTCCGA
CCATCAAGCATTTTATCCGTACTCCTGATGATGCATGGTTACTCACCACTGCGATCCCCGGAAAAACAGC
ATTCCAGGTATTAGAAGAATATCCTGATTCAGGTGAAAATATTGTTGATGCGCTGGCAGTGTTCCTGCGC
CGGTTGCATTCGATTCCTGTTTGTAATTGTCCTTTTAACAGCGATCGCGTATTTCGTCTCGCTCAGGCGC
AATCACGAATGAATAACGGTTTGGTTGATGCGAGTGATTTTGATGACGAGCGTAATGGCTGGCCTGTTGA
ACAAGTCTGGAAAGAAATGCATAAACTTTTGCCATTCTCACCGGATTCAGTCGTCACTCATGGTGATTTC
TCACTTGATAACCTTATTTTTGACGAGGGGAAATTAATAGGTTGTATTGATGTTGGACGAGTCGGAATCG
CAGACCGATACCAGGATCTTGCCATCCTATGGAACTGCCTCGGTGAGTTTTCTCCTTCATTACAGAAACG
GCTTTTTCAAAAATATGGTATTGATAATCCTGATATGAATAAATTGCAGTTTCATTTGATGCTCGATGAG
TTTTTCTAATCAGAATTGGTTAATTGGTTGTAACACTGGCAGAGCATTACGCTGACTTGACGGGACGGCG
CAAGCTCATGACCAAAATCCCTTAACGTGAGTTACGCGTCGTTCCACTGAGCGTCAGACCCCGTAGAAAA
GATCAAAGGATCTTCTTGAGATCCTTTTTTTCTGCGCGTAATCTGCTGCTTGCAAACAAAAAAACCACCG
CTACCAGCGGTGGTTTGTTTGCCGGATCAAGAGCTACCAACTCTTTTTCCGAAGGTAACTGGCTTCAGCA
GAGCGCAGATACCAAATACTGTTCTTCTAGTGTAGCCGTAGTTAGGCCACCACTTCAAGAACTCTGTAGC
ACCGCCTACATACCTCGCTCTGCTAATCCTGTTACCAGTGGCTGCTGCCAGTGGCGATAAGTCGTGTCTT
ACCGGGTTGGACTCAAGACGATAGTTACCGGATAAGGCGCAGCGGTCGGGCTGAACGGGGGGTTCGTGCA
CACAGCCCAGCTTGGAGCGAACGACCTACACCGAACTGAGATACCTACAGCGTGAGCTATGAGAAAGCGC
CACGCTTCCCGAAGGGAGAAAGGCGGACAGGTATCCGGTAAGCGGCAGGGTCGGAACAGGAGAGCGCACG
AGGGAGCTTCCAGGGGGAAACGCCTGGTATCTTTATAGTCCTGTCGGGTTTCGCCACCTCTGACTTGAGC
GTCGATTTTTGTGATGCTCGTCAGGGGGGCGGAGCCTATGGAAAAACGCCAGCAACGCGGCCTTTTTACG
GTTCCTGGCCTTTTGCTGGCCTTTTGCTCACATGTT
Features (pLannotate 1.2.2; 24 found; start..end, strand, type, name):
    121..213     +  CDS            lacI (fragment): lac repressor; lacI; The lac repressor binds to the lac operator to inhibit transcription in E. coli. This inhibition can be relieved by adding lactose or isopropyl-β-D-thiogalactopyranoside (IPTG).
    251..287     -  CDS            lacZα (fragment): LacZα fragment of β-galactosidase; lacZ fragment
    337..461     -  protein_bind   attR4: mutant version of attR; recombination site for the Gateway® LR reaction LR Clonase™
    490..511     +  protein_bind   CAP binding site: CAP binding activates transcription in the presence of cAMP. E. coli catabolite activator protein
    526..556     +  promoter       lac promoter: promoter for the E. coli lac operon
    564..580     +  protein_bind   lac operator: The lac repressor binds to the lac operator to inhibit transcription in E. coli. This inhibition can be relieved by adding lactose or isopropyl-β-D-thiogalactopyranoside (IPTG). lac repressor encoded by lacI
    625..643     +  promoter       T3 promoter: promoter for bacteriophage T3 RNA polymerase
    656..763     +  misc_feature   MCS: pBluescript multiple cloning site
    772..790     -  promoter       T7 promoter: promoter for bacteriophage T7 RNA polymerase
    798..953     +  CDS            lacZα (fragment): LacZα fragment of β-galactosidase; lacZ fragment
    958..1316    +  rep_origin     f1 ori (sequence partly withheld): f1 bacteriophage origin of replication; arrow indicates direction of (+) strand synthesis
   1399..1479    +  CDS            large T antigen (fragment): large T antigen from SV40 (simian virus 40)
   1502..1622    +  polyA_signal   SV40 poly(A) signal: SV40 polyadenylation signal
   1642..1711    +  protein_bind   attB: attB site for the φC31 integrase (Groth et al., 2000) phage φC31 integrase
   2055..2177    +  promoter       hsp70 promoter (fragment): Drosophila melanogaster hsp70Bb promoter
   2191..2224    +  misc_feature   MCS (fragment): multiple cloning site
   2232..2912    +  CDS            DsRed1: wild-type DsRed mammalian codon-optimized
   2927..3010    +  CDS            large T antigen (fragment): large T antigen from SV40 (simian virus 40)
   3033..3154    +  polyA_signal   SV40 poly(A) signal: SV40 polyadenylation signal
   3182..3210    -  misc_feature   MCS (fragment): pBluescript multiple cloning site
   3215..3314    -  protein_bind   attL2: mutant version of attL; recombination site for the Gateway® LR reaction LR Clonase™
   3345..3363    -  promoter       T7 promoter: promoter for bacteriophage T7 RNA polymerase
   3497..4306    +  CDS            KanR: aminoglycoside phosphotransferase; aph(3')-Ia; confers resistance to kanamycin in bacteria or G418 (Geneticin®) in eukaryotes
   4453..5041    +  rep_origin     ori: high-copy-number ColE1/pMB1/pBR322/pUC origin of replication
