[The description below was written by a language model from this plasmid's Addgene catalogue record and pLannotate feature annotations shown in this document.]
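Description:
pDSAR is an empty insect transgenesis backbone built on the Invitrogen Gateway donor vector pDONR P4r-P3r. It is designed to receive inserts by Golden Gate assembly and then deliver them into a genomic docking site. In E. coli it is maintained as a high-copy plasmid through a ColE1/pUC-type origin and selected with kanamycin (KanR, aminoglycoside phosphotransferase). An f1 phage origin is also annotated, and it appears to have come in with the pBluescript-derived lacZ segment. Residual Gateway sites (annotated as attR4 and attL2) remain from the parent backbone and flank the engineered region.

The cloning position is a lacZα cassette containing the CAP site, lac promoter and operator, T3 and T7 promoters and a pBluescript polylinker. According to the record it is bordered by BsaI sites, so successful Golden Gate replacement of the cassette gives white colonies in blue-white screening. An SV40 polyadenylation signal sits directly downstream to terminate whatever transcription unit is assembled there; the promoter and coding sequence are supplied by the user. Next comes a φC31 attB site, which allows integrase-mediated recombination of the plasmid into a matching attP docking line. This fits the stated purpose and the associated work on Anopheles gambiae tools.

Transgenic animals are identified with a red fluorescent marker, which the depositor describes as 3xP3-DsRed2. The feature table detects an hsp70 core promoter fragment followed by a DsRed coding sequence (labelled DsRed1 by the annotator) and a second SV40 poly(A) signal. The 3xP3 binding sites themselves are not annotated. The record also notes that the M13 sequencing primer sites occur twice until the lacZ cassette is replaced.
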