Addgene plasmid #62292: pDSAR
Purpose: (Empty Backbone) docking site transgenesis plasmid for GoldenGate Cloning and insect transgenesis, DsRed RFP marker
Depositing lab: Eric Marois. Depositing organization: CNRS UPR 9022, INSERM U1257, Réponse immunitaire chez le moustique anophèle vecteur du paludisme. Publication: Tools for Anopheles gambiae Transgenesis. Volohonsky G, Terenzi O, Soichot J, Naujoks DA, Nolan T, Windbichler N, Kapps D, Smidler AL, Vittu A, Costa G, Steinert S, Levashina EA, Blandin SA, Marois E. G3 (Bethesda). 2015 Apr 13. pii: g3.115.016808. doi: 10.1534/g3.115.016808. PubMed 25869647.
Backbone
  Vector backbone: pDONR P4r-P3r
  Backbone manufacturer: Invitrogen
  Backbone size (bp): 5103
  Modifications to backbone: LacZ cassette for blue-white selection flanked by BsaI sites for GoldenGate cloning of inserts. SV40 terminator. 3xP3-DsRed2 marker to select transgenic insects.
  Vector type: Insect Expression
Growth in bacteria
  Bacterial resistance: Kanamycin, 50 μg/mL
  Growth temperature: 37°C
  Growth strain: DH5alpha
  Copy number: High Copy
Gene/Insert
  Sequencing primers: 5′ M13F (after cloning! present twice before cloning); 3′ M13R (after cloning! present twice before cloning)
Terms and licenses: Academic/Nonprofit Terms; Industry Terms: Not Available to Industry
How to cite: pDSAR was a gift from Eric Marois (Addgene plasmid # 62292 ; http://n2t.net/addgene:62292 ; RRID:Addgene_62292)
