>Addgene plasmid #62292 | pDSAR | addgene partial sequence | sequence record 104217 | F1ori-F 5'-GTGGACTCTTGTTCCAAACTGG-3'
ATCTCGGTCTATTCTTTTGATTTATAAGGGATTTTGCCGATTTCGGCCTATTGGTTAAAAAATGAGCTGA
TTTAACAAAAATTTAACGCGGGTCTCCGCTTCTAGACATAATCAGCCATACCACATTTGTAGAGGTTTTA
CTTGCTTTAAAAAACCTCCCACACCTCCCCCTGAACCTGAAACATAAAATGAATGCAATTGTTGTTGTTA
ACTTGTTTATTGCAGCTTATAATGGTTACAAATAAAGCAATAGCATCACAAATTTCACAAATAAAGCATT
TTTCTTCACTGCATTCTAGTTGTGGTTTGTCCAAACTCATCAATGTATCTCGACGATGTAGGTCACAGTC
TCGAAGCCGCGGTGCGGGTGCCAGGGCGTGCCCTTGGGCTCCCCGGGCGCGTACTCCACCTCACCCATCT
GGTCCATCATGATGAACGGGTCGAGGTGGCGGTAGTTGATCCCGGCGAACGCGCGGCGCACCGGGAAGCC
CTCGCCCTCGAAACCGCTGGGCGCGGTGGTCACGGTGAGCACGGGACGTGCGACGGCGTCGGCGGGTGCG
GATACGCGGGGCAGCGTCAGCGGGTTCTCGACGGTCACGGCGGGCAATTCCTGCAGACTTCCGGTATCTC
GCGTTTGTTTGATCGCACGGTTCCCACAATGGTTAATTCGAGCTCGCCCGGGGATCTAATTCAATTAGAG
ACTAATTCAATTAGAGCTAATTCAATTAGGATCCAAGCTTATCGATTTCGAACCCTCGACCGCCGGAGTA
TAAATAGAGGCGCTTCGTCTACGGAGCGACAATTCAATTCAAACAAGCAAAGTGAACACGTCGCTAAGCG
AAAGCTAAGCAAATAAACAAGCGCAGCTGAACAAGCTAAACAATCGGGGTACCGCTAGAGTCGACGGTAC
CGCGGGCCCGGGATCCACCGGTCGCCACCATGGTGCGCTCCTCCAAGAACGTCATCAAGGAGTTCATGCG
CTTCAAGGTGCGCATGGAGGGCACCGTGAACGGCCAC
