>Addgene plasmid #62292 | pDSAR | addgene partial sequence | sequence record 104218 | pUC-4 5'-CAGTGAGCGAGGAAGCGGAAGAGCGCCCAA-3'
GCAAACCGCCTCTCCCCGCGCGTTGGCCGATTCATTAATGCAGCTGGCACGACAGGTTTCCCGACTGGAA
AGCGGGCAGTGAGCGCAACGCAATTAATACGCGTACCGCTAGCATGGATGTTTTCCCAGTCACGACGTTG
TAAAACGACGGCCAGTCTTAAGCTCGGGCCCCTACAGGTCACTAATACCATCTAAGTAGTTGATTCATAG
TGACTGGATATGTTGTGTTTTACAGTATTATGTAGTCTGTTTTTTATGCAAAATCTAATTTAATATATTG
ATATTTATATCATTTTACGTTTCTCGTTCAACTTTTCTATACAAAGTTGGTACCGGATCCAGAGACCCGC
AACGCAATTAATGTGAGTTAGCTCACTCATTAGGCACCCCAGGCTTTACACTTTATGCTTCCGGCTCGTA
TGTTGTGTGGAATTGTGAGCGGATAACAATTTCACACAGGAAACAGCTATGACCATGATTACGCCAAGCG
CGCAATTAACCCTCACTAAAGGGAACAAAAGCTGGAGCTCCACCGCGGTGGCGGCCGCTCTAGAACTAGT
GGATCCCCCGGGCTGCAGGAATTCGATATCAAGCTTATCGATACCGTCGACCTCGAGGGGGGGCCCGGTA
CCCAATTCGCCCTATAGTGAGTCGTATTACGCGCGCTCACTGACCGTCGTTTTACAACGTC
