>Addgene plasmid #62292 | pDSAR | addgene partial sequence | sequence record 104219 | pENTR1A-3 5'-GTAACATCAGAGATTTTGAGACAC-3'
AGCTGCCAGGAAACAGCTATGACCATGTAATACGACTCACTATAGGGGATATCGCGGCCGCCCTGCAGCT
GGATGGCAAATAATGATTTTATTTTGACTGATAGTGACCTGTTCGTTGCAACAAATTGATAAGCAATGCT
TTCTTATAATGCCAACTTTGTACAAGAAAGCTGGGTACTCGAGCTCCACCGCGGTGGCGGCCGCTCTAGG
CGCGCCGTACGCGTATCGATAAGCTTTAAGATACATTGATGAGTTTGGACAAACCACAACTAGAATGCAG
TGAAAAAAATGCTTTATTTGTGAAATTTGTGATGCTATTGCTTTATTTGTAACCATTATAAGCTGCAATA
AACAAGTTAACAACAACAATTGCATTCATTTTATGTTTCAGGTTCAGGGGGAGGTGTGGGAGGTTTTTTA
AAGCAAGTAAAACCTCTACAAATGTGGTATGGCTGATTATGATCTAGAGTCGCGGCCGCTACAGGAACAG
GTGGTGGCGGCCCTCGGTGCGCTCGTACTGCTCCACGATGGTGTAGTCCTCGTTGTGGGAGGTGATGTCC
AGCTTGGAGTCCACGTAGTAGTAGCCGGGCAGCTGCACGGGCTTCTTGGCCATGTAGATGGACTTGAACT
CCACCAGGTAGTGGCCGCCGTCCTTCAGCTTCAGGGCCTTGTGGATCTCGCCCTTCAGCACGCCGTCGCG
GGGGTACAGGCGCTCGGTGGAGGCCTCCCAGCCCATGGTCTTCTTCTGCATTACGGGGCCGTCGGAGGGG
AAGTTCACGCCGATGAACTTCACCTTGTAGATGAAGCAGCCGTCCTGCAGGGAGGAGTCCTGGGTCACGG
TCACCACGCCGCCGTCCTCGAAGTTCATCACGCGCTCCCACTTGAAGCCCTCGGGGAAGGACAGCTTCTT
GTAGTCGGGGATGTCGGCGGGGTGCTTCACGTACACCTTGGAGCCGTACTGGAACTGGGGG
